>Addgene plasmid #129850 | pRDAX-347 C-Tag UnaG[2] L32 {Esp3I(2x)} mCherry | depositor full sequence | sequence record 249228 | Full Sequence
GCCTGCCTCCAGGCCTCAATATTGGCCATTAGCCATATTATTCATTGGTTATATAGCATAAATCAATATT
GGCTATTGGCCATTGCATACGTTGTATCTATATCATAATATGTACATTTATATTGGCTCATGTCCAATAT
GACCGCCATGTTGGCATTGATTATTGACTAGTTATTAATAGTAATCAATTACGGGGTCATTAGTTCATAG
CCCATATATGGAGTTCCGCGTTACATAACTTACGGTAAATGGCCCGCCTGGCTGACCGCCCAACGACCCC
CGCCCATTGACGTCAATAATGACGTATGTTCCCATAGTAACGCCAATAGGGACTTTCCATTGACGTCAAT
GGGTGGAGTATTTACGGTAAACTGCCCACTTGGCAGTACATCAAGTGTATCATATGCCAAGTCCGCCCCC
TATTGACGTCAATGACGGTAAATGGCCCGCCTGGCATTATGCCCAGTACATGACCTTACGGGACTTTCCT
ACTTGGCAGTACATCTACGTATTAGTCATCGCTATTACCATGGTGATGCGGTTTTGGCAGTACACCAATG
GGCGTGGATAGCGGTTTGACTCACGGGGATTTCCAAGTCTCCACCCCATTGACGTCAATGGGAGTTTGTT
TTGGCACCAAAATCAACGGGACTTTCCAAAATGTCGTAATAACCCCGCCCCGTTGACGCAAATGGGCGGT
AGGCGTGTACGGTGGGAGGTCTATATAAGCAGAGCTCGTTTAGTGAACCGTCAGATCACTAGAAGCTTTA
TTGCGGTAGTTTATCACAGTTAAATTGCTAACGCAGTCAGTGCTTCTGACACAACAGTCTCGAACTTAAG
CTGCAGAAGTTGGTCGTGAGGCACTGGGCAGGTAAGTATCAAGGTTACAAGACAGGTTTAAGGAGACCAA
TAGAAACTGGGCTTGTCGAGACAGAGAAGACTCTTGCGTTTCTGATAGGCACCTATTGGTCTTACTGACA
TCCACTTTGCCTTTCTCTCCACAGGTGTCCACTCCCAGGCCACCCGAGACGCCGAGGCACGCCGTCTCCG
ACGTGGGTGGCGGAGGGAGCGAAGGCGGCGGATCCGGAGGGCCTGGCTCTGGCGGAGAGGGGAGCGCTGG
AGGCGGGTCAGCCGGTGGTGGCAGTGGGGTGAAGTCTGTGGTGAATCTGGTAGGCGAGAAACTCGTGTAC
GTCCAGAAGTGGGATGGGAAGGAAACCACGTATGTGCGAGAGATCAAGGACGGGAAGTTGGTTGTCACCC
TGACCATGGGCGATGTGGTTGCTGTGCGCTCATATCGGAGAGCCACTGAATAAGAATTCAGATCCGCCCC
TCTCCCTCCCCCCCCCCTAACGTTACTGGCCGAAGCCGCTTGGAATAAGGCCGGTGTGCGTTTGTCTATA
TGTTATTTTCCACCATATTGCCGTCTTTTGGCAATGTGAGGGCCCGGAAACCTGGCCCTGTCTTCTTGAC
GAGCATTCCTAGGGGTCTTTCCCCTCTCGCCAAAGGAATGCAAGGTCTGTTGAATGTCGTGAAGGAAGCA
GTTCCTCTGGTAGCTTCTTGAAGACAAACAACGTCTGTAGCGACCCTTTGCAGGCAGCGGAACCCCCCAC
CTGGCGACAGGTGCCTCTGCGGCCAAAAGCCACGTGTATAAGATACACCTGCAAAGGCGGCACAACCCCA
GTGCCACGTTGTGAGTTGGATAGTTGTGGAAAGAGTCAAATGGCTCTCCTCAAGCGTATTCAACAAGGGG
CTGAAGGATGCCCAGAAGGTACCCCATTGTATGGGATCTGATCTGGGGCCTCGGTACACATGCTTTACAT
GTGTTTAGTCGAGGTTAAAAAAACGTCTAGGCCCCCCGAACCACGGGGACGTGGTTTTCCTTTGAAAAAC
ACGATGATAATATGGCCACAACCATGGTGAGCAAGGGCGAGGAGGATAACATGGCCATCATCAAGGAGTT
CATGCGCTTCAAGGTGCACATGGAGGGCTCCGTGAACGGCCACGAGTTCGAGATCGAGGGCGAGGGCGAG
GGCCGCCCCTACGAGGGCACCCAGACCGCCAAGCTGAAGGTGACCAAGGGTGGCCCCCTGCCCTTCGCCT
GGGACATCCTGTCCCCTCAGTTCATGTACGGCTCCAAGGCCTACGTGAAGCACCCCGCCGACATCCCCGA
CTACTTGAAGCTGTCCTTCCCCGAGGGCTTCAAGTGGGAGCGCGTGATGAACTTCGAGGACGGCGGCGTG
GTGACCGTGACCCAGGACTCCTCCCTGCAGGACGGCGAGTTCATCTACAAGGTGAAGCTGCGCGGCACCA
ACTTCCCCTCCGACGGCCCCGTAATGCAGAAGAAGACCATGGGCTGGGAGGCCTCCTCCGAGCGGATGTA
CCCCGAGGACGGCGCCCTGAAGGGCGAGATCAAGCAGAGGCTGAAGCTGAAGGACGGCGGCCACTACGAC
GCTGAGGTCAAGACCACCTACAAGGCCAAGAAGCCCGTGCAGCTGCCCGGCGCCTACAACGTCAACATCA
AGTTGGACATCACCTCCCACAACGAGGACTACACCATCGTGGAACAGTACGAACGCGCCGAGGGCCGCCA
CTCCACCGGCGGCATGGACGAGCTGTACAAGTAAACCGGTGCTCGAGGTACCGATGAATAGCTAAGGTCG
AGGCCGCAGGTAAGTATCAAGGTTACAAGACAGGTTTAAGGAGACCAATAGAAACTGGGCTTGTCGAGAC
AGAGAAGACTCTTGCGTTTCTGATAGGCACCTATTGGTCTTACTGACATCCACTTTGCCTTTCTCTCCAC
AGGTGTCGACAATCAACCTCTGGATTACAAAATTTGTGAAAGATTGACTGGTATTCTTAACTATGTTGCT
CCTTTTACGCTATGTGGATACGCTGCTTTAATGCCTTTGTATCATGCTATTGCTTCCCGTATGGCTTTCA
TTTTCTCCTCCTTGTATAAATCCTGGTTGCTGTCTCTTTATGAGGAGTTGTGGCCCGTTGTCAGGCAACG
TGGCGTGGTGTGCACTGTGTTTGCTGACGCAACCCCCACTGGTTGGGGCATTGCCACCACCTGTCAGCTC
CTTTCCGGGACTTTCGCTTTCCCCCTCCCTATTGCCACGGCGGAACTCATCGCCGCCTGCCTTGCCCGCT
GCTGGACAGGGGCTCGGCTGTTGGGCACTGACAATTCCGTGGTGTTGTCGGGGAAGCTGACGTCCTTTCC
ATGGCTGCTCGCCTGTGTTGCCACCTGGATTCTGCGCGGGACGTCCTTCTGCTACGTCCCTTCGGCCCTC
AATCCAGCGGACCTTCCTTCCCGCGGCCTGCTGCCGGCTCTGCGGCCTCTTCCGCGTCTTCGCCTTCGCC
CTCAGACGAGTCGGATCTCCCTTTGGGCCGCCTCCCCGCCTGGAATTCGAGCTCGGTACGATCAGCCTCG
ACTGTGCCTTCTAGTTGCCAGCCATCTGTTGTTTGCCCCTCCCCCGTGCCTTCCTTGACCCTGGAAGGTG
CCACTCCCACTGTCCTTTCCTAATAAAATGAGGAAATTGCATCGCATTGTCTGAGTAGGTGTCATTCTAT
TCTGGGGGGTGGGGTGGGGCAGGACAGCAAGGGGGAGGATTGGGAAGACAATAGCCCAGCTTTTGTTCCC
TTTAGTGAGGGTTAATTGCGCGCTTGGCGTAATCATGGTCATAGCTGTTTCCTGTGTGAAATTGTTATCC
GCTAATTCACTCCTCAGGTGCAGGCTGCCTATCAGAAGGTGGTGGCTGGTGTGGCCAATGCCCTGGCTCA
CAAATACCACTGAGATCTTTTTCCCTCTGCCAAAAATTATGGGGACATCATGAAGCCCCTTGAGCATCTG
ACTTCTGGCTAATAAAGGAAATTTATTTTCATTGCAATAGTGTGTTGGAATTTTTTGTGTCTCTCACTCG
GAAGGACATATGGGAGGGCAAATCATTTAAAACATCAGAATGAGTATTTGGTTTAGAGTTTGGCAACATA
TGCCCATATGCTGGCTGCCATGAACAAAGGTTGGCTATAAAGAGGTCATCAGTATATGAAACAGCCCCCT
GCTGTCCATTCCTTATTCCATAGAAAAGCCTTGACTTGAGGTTAGATTTTTTTTATATTTTGTTTTGTGT
TATTTTTTTCTTTAACATCCCTAAAATTTTCCTTACATGTTTTACTAGCCAGATTTTTCCTCCTCTCCTG
ACTACTCCCAGTCATAGCTGTCCCTCTTCTCTTATGGAGATCGGCCGGCCGCCGGCGTCGACGCGCGCGG
CCGCGGCGCGCCGTTGCTGGCGTTTTTCCATAGGCTCCGCCCCCCTGACGAGCATCACAAAAATCGACGC
TCAAGTCAGAGGTGGCGAAACCCGACAGGACTATAAAGATACCAGGCGTTTCCCCCTGGAAGCTCCCTCG
TGCGCTCTCCTGTTCCGACCCTGCCGCTTACCGGATACCTGTCCGCCTTTCTCCCTTCGGGAAGCGTGGC
GCTTTCTCATAGCTCACGCTGTAGGTATCTCAGTTCGGTGTAGGTCGTTCGCTCCAAGCTGGGCTGTGTG
CACGAACCCCCCGTTCAGCCCGACCGCTGCGCCTTATCCGGTAACTATCGTCTTGAGTCCAACCCGGTAA
GACACGACTTATCGCCACTGGCAGCAGCCACTGGTAACAGGATTAGCAGAGCGAGGTATGTAGGCGGTGC
TACAGAGTTCTTGAAGTGGTGGCCTAACTACGGCTACACTAGAAGAACAGTATTTGGTATCTGCGCTCTG
CTGAAGCCAGTTACCTTCGGAAAAAGAGTTGGTAGCTCTTGATCCGGCAAACAAACCACCGCTGGTAGCG
GTGGTTTTTTTGTTTGCAAGCAGCAGATTACGCGCAGAAAAAAAGGATCTCAAGAAGATCCTTTGATCTT
TTCTACGGGGTCTGACGCTCAGTGGAACGAAAACTCACGTTAAGGGATTTTGGTCATGAGATTATCAAAA
AGGATCTTCACCTAGATCCTTTTAAATTAAAAATGAAGTTTTAAATCAATCTAAAGTATATATGAGTAAA
CTTGGTCTGACAGTTACCAATGCTTAATCAGTGAGGCACCTATCTCAGCGATCTGTCTATTTCGTTCATC
CATAGTTGCCTGACTCCCCGTCGTGTAGATAACTACGATACGGGAGGGCTTACCATCTGGCCCCAGTGCT
GCAATGATACCGCGAGACCCACGCTCACCGGCTCCAGATTTATCAGCAATAAACCAGCCAGCCGGAAGGG
CCGAGCGCAGAAGTGGTCCTGCAACTTTATCCGCCTCCATCCAGTCTATTAATTGTTGCCGGGAAGCTAG
AGTAAGTAGTTCGCCAGTTAATAGTTTGCGCAACGTTGTTGCCATTGCTACAGGCATCGTGGTGTCACGC
TCGTCGTTTGGTATGGCTTCATTCAGCTCCGGTTCCCAACGATCAAGGCGAGTTACATGATCCCCCATGT
TGTGCAAAAAAGCGGTTAGCTCCTTCGGTCCTCCGATCGTTGTCAGAAGTAAGTTGGCCGCAGTGTTATC
ACTCATGGTTATGGCAGCACTGCATAATTCTCTTACTGTCATGCCATCCGTAAGATGCTTTTCTGTGACT
GGTGAGTACTCAACCAAGTCATTCTGAGAATAGTGTATGCGGCGACCGAGTTGCTCTTGCCCGGCGTCAA
TACGGGATAATACCGCGCCACATAGCAGAACTTTAAAAGTGCTCATCATTGGAAAACGTTCTTCGGGGCG
AAAACTCTCAAGGATCTTACCGCTGTTGAGATCCAGTTCGATGTAACCCACTCGTGCACCCAACTGATCT
TCAGCATCTTTTACTTTCACCAGCGTTTCTGGGTGAGCAAAAACAGGAAGGCAAAATGCCGCAAAAAAGG
GAATAAGGGCGACACGGAAATGTTGAATACTCATACTCTTCCTTTTTCAATATTATTGAAGCATTTATCA
GGGTTATTGTCTCATGAGCGGATACATATTTGAATGTATTTAGAAAAATAAACAAATAGGGGTTCCGCGC
ACATTTCCCCGAAAAGTGCCACCTGACGTCTAAGAAACCATTATTATCATGACATTAACCTATAAAAATA
GGCGTATCACGAGGCCCTTTCGTCTACGCGCGCGCCGGCGGCGCGCCGTCGACGGCCGGCCGCGGCCGC
Features (pLannotate 1.2.2; 16 found; start..end, strand, type, name):
    155..532     +  enhancer       CMV enhancer: human cytomegalovirus immediate early enhancer
    534..733     +  promoter       CMV promoter: human cytomegalovirus (CMV) immediate early promoter
    872..1004    +  intron         chimeric intron: chimera between introns from human β-globin and immunoglobulin heavy chain genes
   1146..1310    +  CDS            UnaG (fragment): UnaG is a basic (constitutively fluorescent) green fluorescent protein published in 2013, derived from Anguilla japonica. It has low acid sensitivity. It requires the cofactor bilirubin for fluorescence.
   1327..1913    +  misc_feature   IRES2: internal ribosome entry site (IRES) of the encephalomyocarditis virus (EMCV)
   1914..2621    +  CDS            mCherry: mCherry is a basic (constitutively fluorescent) red fluorescent protein published in 2004, derived from Discosoma sp.. It is reported to be a very rapidly-maturing monomer with low acid sensitivity.
   2670..2802    +  intron         chimeric intron: chimera between introns from human β-globin and immunoglobulin heavy chain genes
   2811..3399    +  misc_feature   WPRE: woodchuck hepatitis virus posttranscriptional regulatory element
   3403..3419    +  misc_feature   MCS (fragment): pUC18/19 multiple cloning site
   3432..3543    +  polyA_signal   bGH poly(A) signal: bovine growth hormone polyadenylation signal
   3639..3657    -  promoter       T3 promoter: promoter for bacteriophage T3 RNA polymerase
   3716..3790    +  CDS            HBB (fragment): HBB_PONPY - Experimental evidence at transcript level: Swiss-Prot protein existence level 2. Involved in oxygen transport from the lung to the various peripheral tissues. From Pongo pygmaeus (Bornean orangutan).
   3861..3916    +  polyA_signal   β-globin poly(A) signal: rabbit β-globin polyadenylation signal (Gil and Proudfoot, 1987)
   4295..4883    -  rep_origin     ori: high-copy-number ColE1/pMB1/pBR322/pUC origin of replication
   5054..5914    -  CDS            AmpR: β-lactamase; bla; confers resistance to ampicillin, carbenicillin, and related antibiotics
   5915..6019    -  promoter       AmpR promoter: bla
