[The description below was written by a language model from this plasmid's Addgene catalogue record and pLannotate feature annotations shown in this document.]
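Description:
pRDAX-347 C-Tag UnaG[2] L32 {Esp3I(2x)} mCherry is a custom-built, 6.2 kb mammalian expression plasmid intended as an acceptor vector for protein–protein interaction assays based on bimolecular or trimolecular fluorescence complementation (BiFC/TriFC). It is maintained in E. coli at high copy through a ColE1/pUC-type origin and selected with ampicillin via the β-lactamase gene under its own bla promoter.

The expression unit is driven by the human CMV immediate-early enhancer and promoter, followed by a chimeric β-globin/immunoglobulin intron that promotes efficient processing of the transcript. Downstream lies a short fragment of UnaG, the bilirubin-dependent green fluorescent protein. The name suggests that this is the second split fragment ("UnaG[2]"), designed to be fused to the C-terminus of a protein of interest through a linker ("L32"), with the partner coding sequence inserted between two Esp3I type IIS sites. These sites and the linker are not annotated in the feature table, and the record lists the cloning sites as unknown. The catalogue gives mouse as the insert species, whereas the annotation attributes UnaG to the Japanese eel, Anguilla japonica.

An EMCV IRES follows the UnaG fragment and directs translation of mCherry from the same transcript, giving a red signal that marks transfected cells and could serve to normalise the green complementation signal. A second chimeric intron, a WPRE and the bGH polyadenylation signal complete the cassette. A β-globin fragment with the rabbit β-globin poly(A) signal and a T3 promoter lie further downstream. Green fluorescence is expected only when an interacting partner carrying the complementary UnaG fragment, supplied from a companion vector, brings the halves together.
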