Addgene plasmid #129850: pRDAX-347 C-Tag UnaG[2] L32 {Esp3I(2x)} mCherry
Purpose: PPI (BiFC/TriFC) assay vector
Depositing lab: Gary Lewin. Depositing organization: Max-Delbrueck-Centrum fuer Molekulare Medizin (MDC).
Backbone
  Vector backbone: custom built
  Vector type: Mammalian Expression
Growth in bacteria
  Bacterial resistance: Ampicillin, 100 μg/mL
  Growth temperature: 37°C
  Growth strain: DH5alpha
  Copy number: High Copy
Gene/Insert
  Gene/Insert name: UnaG
  Species: M. musculus (mouse)
  Cloning method: Restriction Enzyme; 5′ cloning site unknown (unknown if destroyed); 3′ cloning site unknown (unknown if destroyed)
Terms and licenses: Academic/Nonprofit Terms; Industry Terms: Not Available to Industry
How to cite: pRDAX-347 C-Tag UnaG[2] L32 {Esp3I(2x)} mCherry was a gift from Gary Lewin (Addgene plasmid # 129850 ; http://n2t.net/addgene:129850 ; RRID:Addgene_129850)
